Addgene plasmid #200461: pKLV2-U6gRNA5(CXCR4(16))-PGKpuro2ABFP-W
Purpose: Lentiviral vector expressing gRNA targeting human CXCR4
Depositing lab: Kosuke Yusa. Depositing organization: Kyoto University, Institute for Life and Medical Sciences. Publication: Canonical BAF complex regulates the oncogenic program in human T-cell acute lymphoblastic leukemia. Aoki K, Hyuga M, Tarumoto Y, Nishibuchi G, Ueda A, Ochi Y, Sugino S, Mikami T, Kobushi H, Kato I, Akahane K, Inukai T, Takaori-Kondo A, Takita J, Ogawa S, Yusa K. Blood. 2023 Nov 3:blood.2023020857. doi: 10.1182/blood.2023020857. PubMed 37922452.
Backbone
  Vector backbone: pKLV2-U6gRNA5(BbsI)-PGKpuro2ABFP-W
  Backbone manufacturer: addgene
  Backbone size w/o insert (bp): 8648
  Total vector size (bp): 8650
  Vector type: Lentiviral
  Selectable markers: Puromycin
Growth in bacteria
  Bacterial resistance: Ampicillin, 100 μg/mL
  Growth temperature: 37°C
  Growth strain: NEB Stable
  Copy number: Unknown
Gene/Insert
  Gene/Insert name: CXCR4(16)
  gRNA/shRNA sequence: AGTTGATGCCGTGGCAAAC
  Species: H. sapiens (human)
  Entrez Gene: CXCR4 (a.k.a. CD184, D2S201E, FB22, HM89, HSY3RR, LAP-3, LAP3, LCR1, LESTR, NPY3R, NPYR, NPYRL, NPYY3R, WHIM, WHIMS, WHIMS1)
  Cloning method: Restriction Enzyme; 5′ cloning site BbsI (destroyed during cloning); 3′ cloning site BbsI (destroyed during cloning)
  Sequencing primers: 5′ AGATAATTAGAATTAATTTGACTG
Terms and licenses: Academic/Nonprofit Terms; Industry Terms: Not Available to Industry
How to cite: pKLV2-U6gRNA5(CXCR4(16))-PGKpuro2ABFP-W was a gift from Kosuke Yusa (Addgene plasmid # 200461 ; http://n2t.net/addgene:200461 ; RRID:Addgene_200461)
