[The description below was written by a language model from this plasmid's Addgene catalogue record and pLannotate feature annotations shown in this document.]
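Description:
pKLV2-U6gRNA5(CXCR4(16))-PGKpuro2ABFP-W is an 8,650 bp HIV-1-based lentiviral transfer plasmid that expresses a single CRISPR guide RNA against human CXCR4, the chemokine receptor also known as CD184. It was made by inserting the guide spacer into the BbsI cloning sites of the parental pKLV2-U6gRNA5(BbsI)-PGKpuro2ABFP-W backbone, destroying both sites. In bacteria the plasmid replicates from a high-copy ColE1/pUC-type origin and is selected through the β-lactamase (ampicillin resistance) gene. An f1 origin and remnants of a lac/lacZα cloning region flanked by T7 and T3 promoters also remain in the backbone.

The viral genome is transcribed in packaging cells from a CMV enhancer/promoter fused to a truncated 5' LTR, an arrangement that typically makes genomic RNA production independent of Tat. It carries the Ψ packaging signal with an adjoining gag fragment, the RRE for Rev-dependent nuclear export, and the cPPT/CTS element. The 3' end has a second truncated LTR, consistent with a self-inactivating design, followed by a bGH polyadenylation signal.

Two expression units sit between these elements. A human U6 RNA polymerase III promoter drives the CXCR4 spacer joined to a Streptococcus pyogenes tracrRNA-derived scaffold. A mouse PGK promoter drives puromycin N-acetyltransferase linked to TagBFP; the construct name indicates a 2A peptide between them, although the feature table does not annotate it. A WPRE downstream enhances transcript expression. No Cas9 is encoded, so the nuclease must be supplied separately. Transduced cells can be selected with puromycin or tracked by blue fluorescence. The associated publication studies the BAF complex in human T-cell acute lymphoblastic leukemia, but the record does not state this guide's specific role there.
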