Features (pLannotate 1.2.2; 28 found; start..end, strand, type, name):
    261..460     +  promoter       CMV promoter: human cytomegalovirus (CMV) immediate early promoter
    478..658     +  LTR            5' LTR (truncated): truncated 5' long terminal repeat (LTR) from HIV-1
    705..830     +  misc_feature   HIV-1 Ψ: packaging signal of human immunodeficiency virus type 1
    814..1152    +  CDS            HIV-1 gag (fragment): gag protein from human immunodeficiency virus 1; gag
   1329..1562    +  misc_feature   RRE: The Rev response element (RRE) of HIV-1 allows for Rev-dependent mRNA export from the nucleus to the cytoplasm.
   1939..2039    +  CDS            Rev (fragment): human immunodeficiency virus 1 (HIV-1) Rev protein; rev; enhances nuclear export of unspliced and incompletely spliced viral mRNAs
   2089..2206    +  misc_feature   cPPT/CTS: central polypurine tract and central termination sequence of HIV-1
   2281..2521    +  promoter       U6 promoter: RNA polymerase III promoter for human U6 snRNA
   2568..2635    +  misc_RNA       tracrRNA (fragment): trans-activating CRISPR RNA for the Streptococcus pyogenes CRISPR/Cas9 system
   2658..3157    +  promoter       PGK promoter: mouse phosphoglycerate kinase 1 promoter
   3197..3793    +  CDS            PuroR (fragment): puromycin N-acetyltransferase; pac from Streptomyces; confers resistance to puromycin
   3866..4564    +  CDS            TagBFP: TagBFP is a basic (constitutively fluorescent) blue fluorescent protein published in 2008, derived from Entacmaea quadricolor. It is reported to be a very rapidly-maturing monomer with very low acid sensitivity.
   4576..5162    +  misc_feature   WPRE: woodchuck hepatitis virus posttranscriptional regulatory element
   5156..5302    +  CDS            nef (fragment): NEF_HV1LA - Experimental evidence at protein level: Swiss-Prot protein existence level 1. Extracellular Nef protein targets CD4(+) T-lymphocytes for apoptosis by interacting with CXCR4 surface receptors. From Human immunodeficiency virus type 1 group M subtype B (isolate Lai) (HIV-1).
   5310..5488    +  LTR            5' LTR (truncated): truncated 5' long terminal repeat (LTR) from HIV-1
   5514..5625    +  polyA_signal   bGH poly(A) signal: bovine growth hormone polyadenylation signal
   5764..5782    -  promoter       T3 promoter: promoter for bacteriophage T3 RNA polymerase
   5827..5843    -  protein_bind   lac operator: The lac repressor binds to the lac operator to inhibit transcription in E. coli. This inhibition can be relieved by adding lactose or isopropyl-β-D-thiogalactopyranoside (IPTG). lac repressor encoded by lacI
   5851..5881    -  promoter       lac promoter: promoter for the E. coli lac operon
   5896..5917    -  protein_bind   CAP binding site: CAP binding activates transcription in the presence of cAMP. E. coli catabolite activator protein
   5930..6022    -  CDS            lacI (fragment): lac repressor; lacI; The lac repressor binds to the lac operator to inhibit transcription in E. coli. This inhibition can be relieved by adding lactose or isopropyl-β-D-thiogalactopyranoside (IPTG).
   6205..6793    -  rep_origin     ori: high-copy-number ColE1/pMB1/pBR322/pUC origin of replication
   6964..7824    -  CDS            AmpR: β-lactamase; bla; confers resistance to ampicillin, carbenicillin, and related antibiotics
   7825..7929    -  promoter       AmpR promoter: bla
   7982..8410    -  rep_origin     f1 ori (sequence partly withheld): f1 bacteriophage origin of replication; arrow indicates direction of (+) strand synthesis
   8415..8570    -  CDS            lacZα (fragment): LacZα fragment of β-galactosidase; lacZ fragment
   8578..8596    +  promoter       T7 promoter: promoter for bacteriophage T7 RNA polymerase
   8610..260     +  enhancer       CMV enhancer (across the origin): human cytomegalovirus immediate early enhancer
>Addgene plasmid #200461 | pKLV2-U6gRNA5(CXCR4(16))-PGKpuro2ABFP-W | addgene full sequence | sequence record 419590 | Addgene NGS Result
ACGACCCCCGCCCATTGACGTCAATAATGACGTATGTTCCCATAGTAACGCCAATAGGGACTTTCCATTG
ACGTCAATGGGTGGAGTATTTACGGTAAACTGCCCACTTGGCAGTACATCAAGTGTATCATATGCCAAGT
ACGCCCCCTATTGACGTCAATGACGGTAAATGGCCCGCCTGGCATTATGCCCAGTACATGACCTTATGGG
ACTTTCCTACTTGGCAGTACATCTACGTATTAGTCATCGCTATTACCATGGTGATGCGGTTTTGGCAGTA
CATCAATGGGCGTGGATAGCGGTTTGACTCACGGGGATTTCCAAGTCTCCACCCCATTGACGTCAATGGG
AGTTTGTTTTGGCACCAAAATCAACGGGACTTTCCAAAATGTCGTAACAACTCCGCCCCATTGACGCAAA
TGGGCGGTAGGCGTGTACGGTGGGAGGTCTATATAAGCAGCGCGTTTTGCCTGTACTGGGTCTCTCTGGT
TAGACCAGATCTGAGCCTGGGAGCTCTCTGGCTAACTAGGGAACCCACTGCTTAAGCCTCAATAAAGCTT
GCCTTGAGTGCTTCAAGTAGTGTGTGCCCGTCTGTTGTGTGACTCTGGTAACTAGAGATCCCTCAGACCC
TTTTAGTCAGTGTGGAAAATCTCTAGCAGTGGCGCCCGAACAGGGACTTGAAAGCGAAAGGGAAACCAGA
GGAGCTCTCTCGACGCAGGACTCGGCTTGCTGAAGCGCGCACGGCAAGAGGCGAGGGGCGGCGACTGGTG
AGTACGCCAAAAATTTTGACTAGCGGAGGCTAGAAGGAGAGAGATGGGTGCGAGAGCGTCAGTATTAAGC
GGGGGAGAATTAGATCGCGATGGGAAAAAATTCGGTTAAGGCCAGGGGGAAAGAAAAAATATAAATTAAA
ACATATAGTATGGGCAAGCAGGGAGCTAGAACGATTCGCAGTTAATCCTGGCCTGTTAGAAACATCAGAA
GGCTGTAGACAAATACTGGGACAGCTACAACCATCCCTTCAGACAGGATCAGAAGAACTTAGATCATTAT
ATAATACAGTAGCAACCCTCTATTGTGTGCATCAAAGGATAGAGATAAAAGACACCAAGGAAGCTTTAGA
CAAGATAGAGGAAGAGCAAAACAAAAGTAAGACCACCGCACAGCAAGCGGCCGGCCGCGCTGATCTTCAG
ACCTGGAGGAGGAGATATGAGGGACAATTGGAGAAGTGAATTATATAAATATAAAGTAGTAAAAATTGAA
CCATTAGGAGTAGCACCCACCAAGGCAAAGAGAAGAGTGGTGCAGAGAGAAAAAAGAGCAGTGGGAATAG
GAGCTTTGTTCCTTGGGTTCTTGGGAGCAGCAGGAAGCACTATGGGCGCAGCGTCAATGACGCTGACGGT
ACAGGCCAGACAATTATTGTCTGGTATAGTGCAGCAGCAGAACAATTTGCTGAGGGCTATTGAGGCGCAA
CAGCATCTGTTGCAACTCACAGTCTGGGGCATCAAGCAGCTCCAGGCAAGAATCCTGGCTGTGGAAAGAT
ACCTAAAGGATCAACAGCTCCTGGGGATTTGGGGTTGCTCTGGAAAACTCATTTGCACCACTGCTGTGCC
TTGGAATGCTAGTTGGAGTAATAAATCTCTGGAACAGATTTGGAATCACACGACCTGGATGGAGTGGGAC
AGAGAAATTAACAATTACACAAGCTTAATACACTCCTTAATTGAAGAATCGCAAAACCAGCAAGAAAAGA
ATGAACAAGAATTATTGGAATTAGATAAATGGGCAAGTTTGTGGAATTGGTTTAACATAACAAATTGGCT
GTGGTATATAAAATTATTCATAATGATAGTAGGAGGCTTGGTAGGTTTAAGAATAGTTTTTGCTGTACTT
TCTATAGTGAATAGAGTTAGGCAGGGATATTCACCATTATCGTTTCAGACCCACCTCCCAACCCCGAGGG
GACCCGACAGGCCCGAAGGAATAGAAGAAGAAGGTGGAGAGAGAGACAGAGACAGATCCATTCGATTAGT
GAACGGATCGGCACTGCGTGCGCCAATTCTGCAGACAAATGGCAGTATTCATCCACAATTTTAAAAGAAA
AGGGGGGATTGGGGGGTACAGTGCAGGGGAAAGAATAGTAGACATAATAGCAACAGACATACAAACTAAA
GAATTACAAAAACAAATTACAAAAATTCAAAATTTTCGGGTTTATTACAGGGACAGCAGAGATCCAGTTT
GGTTAGTACCGGGCCCTACGCGTCCAAGGTCGGGCAGGAAGAGGGCCTATTTCCCATGATTCCTTCATAT
TTGCATATACGATACAAGGCTGTTAGAGAGATAATTAGAATTAATTTGACTGTAAACACAAAGATATTAG
TACAAAATACGTGACGTAGAAAGTAATAATTTCTTGGGTAGTTTGCAGTTTTAAAATTATGTTTTAAAAT
GGACTATCATATGCTTACCGTAACTTGAAAGTATTTCGATTTCTTGGCTTTATATATCTTGTGGAAAGGA
CGAAACACCGAGTTGATGCCGTGGCAAACGTTTAAGAGCTATGCTGGAAACAGCATAGCAAGTTTAAATA
AGGCTAGTCCGTTATCAACTTGAAAAAGTGGCACCGAGTCGGTGCTTTTTTTGGATCCAATTCTACCGGG
TAGGGGAGGCGCTTTTCCCAAGGCAGTCTGGAGCATGCGCTTTAGCAGCCCCGCTGGGCACTTGGCGCTA
CACAAGTGGCCTCTGGCCTCGCACACATTCCACATCCACCGGTAGGCGCCAACCGGCTCCGTTCTTTGGT
GGCCCCTTCGCGCCACCTTCTACTCCTCCCCTAGTCAGGAAGTTCCCCCCCGCCCCGCAGCTCGCGTCGT
GCAGGACGTGACAAATGGAAGTAGCACGTCTCACTAGTCTCGTGCAGATGGACAGCACCGCTGAGCAATG
GAAGCGGGTAGGCCTTTGGGGCAGCGGCCAATAGCAGCTTTGCTCCTTCGCTTTCTGGGCTCAGAGGCTG
GGAAGGGGTGGGTCCGGGGGCGGGCTCAGGGGCGGGCTCAGGGGCGGGGCGGGCGCCCGAAGGTCCTCCG
GAGGCCCGGCATTCTGCACGCTTCAAAAGCGCACGTCTGCCGCGCTGTTCTCCTCTTCCTCATCTCCGGG
CCTTTCGACCTGCATCCATCTAGATCTCGAGCAGCTGAAGCTTACCATGACCGAGTACAAGCCCACGGTG
CGCCTCGCCACCCGCGACGACGTCCCCAGGGCCGTACGCACCCTCGCCGCCGCGTTCGCCGACTACCCCG
CCACGCGCCACACCGTCGATCCGGACCGCCACATCGAGCGGGTCACCGAGCTGCAAGAACTCTTCCTCAC
GCGCGTCGGGCTCGACATCGGCAAGGTGTGGGTCGCGGACGACGGCGCCGCGGTGGCGGTCTGGACCACG
CCGGAGAGCGTCGAAGCGGGGGCGGTGTTCGCCGAGATCGGCCCGCGCATGGCCGAGTTGAGCGGTTCCC
GGCTGGCCGCGCAGCAACAGATGGAAGGCCTCCTGGCGCCGCACCGGCCCAAGGAGCCCGCGTGGTTCCT
GGCCACCGTCGGCGTCTCGCCCGACCACCAGGGCAAGGGTCTGGGCAGCGCCGTCGTGCTCCCCGGAGTG
GAGGCGGCCGAGCGCGCCGGGGTGCCCGCCTTCCTGGAGACCTCCGCGCCCCGCAACCTCCCCTTCTACG
AGCGGCTCGGCTTCACCGTCACCGCCGACGTCGAGGTGCCCGAAGGACCGCGCACCTGGTGCATGACCCG
CAAGCCCGGTGCCGGCGGCGGGTCCGGAGGAGAGGGCAGAGGAAGTCTCCTAACATGCGGTGACGTGGAG
GAGAATCCTGGCCCAATGAGCGAGCTGATTAAGGAGAACATGCACATGAAGCTGTACATGGAGGGCACCG
TGGACAACCATCACTTCAAGTGCACATCCGAGGGCGAAGGCAAGCCCTACGAGGGCACCCAGACCATGAG
AATCAAGGTGGTCGAGGGCGGCCCTCTCCCCTTCGCCTTCGACATCCTGGCTACTAGCTTCCTCTACGGC
AGCAAGACCTTCATCAACCACACCCAGGGCATCCCCGACTTCTTCAAGCAGTCCTTCCCTGAGGGCTTCA
CATGGGAGAGAGTCACCACATACGAGGACGGGGGCGTGCTGACCGCTACCCAGGACACCAGCCTCCAGGA
CGGCTGCCTCATCTACAACGTCAAGATCAGAGGGGTGAACTTCACATCCAACGGCCCTGTGATGCAGAAG
AAAACACTCGGCTGGGAGGCCTTCACCGAGACGCTGTACCCCGCTGACGGCGGCCTGGAAGGCAGAAACG
ACATGGCCCTGAAGCTCGTGGGCGGGAGCCATCTGATCGCAAACATCAAGACCACATATAGATCCAAGAA
ACCCGCTAAGAACCTCAAGATGCCTGGCGTCTACTATGTGGACTACAGACTGGAAAGAATCAAGGAGGCC
AACAACGAGACCTACGTCGAGCAGCACGAGGTGGCAGTGGCCAGATACTGCGACCTCCCTAGCAAACTGG
GGCACAAGCTTAATTGAGCGGCCGCTCAACCTCTGGATTACAAAATTTGTGAAAGATTGACTGGTATTCT
TAACTATGTTGCTCCTTTTACGCTATGTGGATACGCTGCTTTAATGCCTTTGTATCATGCTATTGCTTCC
CGTATGGCTTTCATTTTCTCCTCCTTGTATAAATCCTGGTTGCTGTCTCTTTATGAGGAGTTGTGGCCCG
TTGTCAGGCAACGTGGCGTGGTGTGCACTGTGTTTGCTGACGCAACCCCCACTGGTTGGGGCATTGCCAC
CACCTGTCAGCTCCTTTCCGGGACTTTCGCTTTCCCCCTCCCTATTGCCACGGCGGAACTCATCGCCGCC
TGCCTTGCCCGCTGCTGGACAGGGGCTCGGCTGTTGGGCACTGACAATTCCGTGGTGTTGTCGGGGAAAT
CATCGTCCTTTCCTTGGCTGCTCGCCTGTGTTGCCACCTGGATTCTGCGCGGGACGTCCTTCTGCTACGT
CCCTTCGGCCCTCAATCCAGCGGACCTTCCTTCCCGCGGCCTGCTGCCGGCTCTGCGGCCTCTTCCGCGT
CTACGCCTTCGCCCTCAGACGAGTCGGATCTCCCTTTGGGCCGCCTCCCCGCAGGTACCTTTAAGACCAA
TGACTTACAAGGCAGCTGTAGATCTTAGCCACTTTTTAAAAGAAAAGGGGGGACTGGAAGGGCTAATTCA
CTCCCAAAGAAGTCAAGATCTGCTTTTTGCCTGTACTGGGTCTCTCTGGTTAGACCAGAGTCTCTCTGGT
TAGACCAGATCTGAGCCTGGGAGCTCTCTGGCTAACTAGGGAACCCACTGCTTAAGCCTCAATAAAGCTT
GCCTTGAGTGCTTCAAGTAGTGTGTGCCCGTCTGTTGTGTGACTCTGGTAACTAGAGATCCCTCAGACCC
TTTTAGTCAGTGTGGAAAATCTCTAGCAGTTTAAACCCGCTGATCAGCCTCGACTGTGCCTTCTAGTTGC
CAGCCATCTGTTGTTTGCCCCTCCCCCGTGCCTTCCTTGACCCTGGAAGGTGCCACTCCCACTGTCCTTT
CCTAATAAAATGAGGAAATTGCATCGCATTGTCTGAGTAGGTGTCATTCTATTCTGGGGGGTGGGGTGGG
GCAGGACAGCAAGGGGGAGGATTGGGAAGTCAATAGCAGGCATGCTGGGGATGCGGTGGGCTCTATGGGC
GGCCGTTAATTAAGCTTTTGTTCCCTTTAGTGAGGGTTAATTGCGCGCTTGGCGTAATCATGGTCATAGC
TGTTTCCTGTGTGAAATTGTTATCCGCTCACAATTCCACACAACATACGAGCCGGGAGCATAAAGTGTAA
AGCCTGGGGTGCCTAATGAGTGAGCTAACTCACATTAATTGCGTTGCGCTCACTGCCCGCTTTCCAGTCG
GGAAACCTGTCGTGCCAGCTGCATTAATGAATCGGCCAACGCGCGGGGAGAGGCGGTTTGCGTATTGGGC
GCTCTTCCGCTTCCTCGCTCACTGACTCGCTGCGCTCGGTCGTTCGGCTGCGGCGAGCGGTATCAGCTCA
CTCAAAGGCGGTAATACGGTTATCCACAGAATCAGGGGATAACGCAGGAAAGAACATGTGAGCAAAAGGC
CAGCAAAAGGCCAGGAACCGTAAAAAGGCCGCGTTGCTGGCGTTTTTCCATAGGCTCCGCCCCCCTGACG
AGCATCACAAAAATCGACGCTCAAGTCAGAGGTGGCGAAACCCGACAGGACTATAAAGATACCAGGCGTT
TCCCCCTGGAAGCTCCCTCGTGCGCTCTCCTGTTCCGACCCTGCCGCTTACCGGATACCTGTCCGCCTTT
CTCCCTTCGGGAAGCGTGGCGCTTTCTCATAGCTCACGCTGTAGGTATCTCAGTTCGGTGTAGGTCGTTC
GCTCCAAGCTGGGCTGTGTGCACGAACCCCCCGTTCAGCCCGACCGCTGCGCCTTATCCGGTAACTATCG
TCTTGAGTCCAACCCGGTAAGACACGACTTATCGCCACTGGCAGCAGCCACTGGTAACAGGATTAGCAGA
GCGAGGTATGTAGGCGGTGCTACAGAGTTCTTGAAGTGGTGGCCTAACTACGGCTACACTAGAAGAACAG
TATTTGGTATCTGCGCTCTGCTGAAGCCAGTTACCTTCGGAAAAAGAGTTGGTAGCTCTTGATCCGGCAA
ACAAACCACCGCTGGTAGCGGTGGTTTTTTTGTTTGCAAGCAGCAGATTACGCGCAGAAAAAAAGGATCT
CAAGAAGATCCTTTGATCTTTTCTACGGGGTCTGACGCTCAGTGGAACGAAAACTCACGTTAAGGGATTT
TGGTCATGAGATTATCAAAAAGGATCTTCACCTAGATCCTTTTAAATTAAAAATGAAGTTTTAAATCAAT
CTAAAGTATATATGAGTAAACTTGGTCTGACAGTTACCAATGCTTAATCAGTGAGGCACCTATCTCAGCG
ATCTGTCTATTTCGTTCATCCATAGTTGCCTGACTCCCCGTCGTGTAGATAACTACGATACGGGAGGGCT
TACCATCTGGCCCCAGTGCTGCAATGATACCGCGAGACCCACGCTCACCGGCTCCAGATTTATCAGCAAT
AAACCAGCCAGCCGGAAGGGCCGAGCGCAGAAGTGGTCCTGCAACTTTATCCGCCTCCATCCAGTCTATT
AATTGTTGCCGGGAAGCTAGAGTAAGTAGTTCGCCAGTTAATAGTTTGCGCAACGTTGTTGCCATTGCTA
CAGGCATCGTGGTGTCACGCTCGTCGTTTGGTATGGCTTCATTCAGCTCCGGTTCCCAACGATCAAGGCG
AGTTACATGATCCCCCATGTTGTGCAAAAAAGCGGTTAGCTCCTTCGGTCCTCCGATCGTTGTCAGAAGT
AAGTTGGCCGCAGTGTTATCACTCATGGTTATGGCAGCACTGCATAATTCTCTTACTGTCATGCCATCCG
TAAGATGCTTTTCTGTGACTGGTGAGTACTCAACCAAGTCATTCTGAGAATAGTGTATGCGGCGACCGAG
TTGCTCTTGCCCGGCGTCAATACGGGATAATACCGCGCCACATAGCAGAACTTTAAAAGTGCTCATCATT
GGAAAACGTTCTTCGGGGCGAAAACTCTCAAGGATCTTACCGCTGTTGAGATCCAGTTCGATGTAACCCA
CTCGTGCACCCAACTGATCTTCAGCATCTTTTACTTTCACCAGCGTTTCTGGGTGAGCAAAAACAGGAAG
GCAAAATGCCGCAAAAAAGGGAATAAGGGCGACACGGAAATGTTGAATACTCATACTCTTCCTTTTTCAA
TATTATTGAAGCATTTATCAGGGTTATTGTCTCATGAGCGGATACATATTTGAATGTATTTAGAAAAATA
AACAAATAGGGGTTCCGCGCACATTTCCCCGAAAAGTGCCACCTAAATTGTAAGCGTTAATATTTTGTTA
AAATTCGCGTTAAATTTTTGTTAAATCAGCTCATTTTTTAACCAATAGGCCGAAATCGGCAAAATCCCTT
ATAAATCAAAAGAATAGACCGAGATAGGGT
[37 nt withheld, positions 8081-8117]
AAAGAACGTGGACTCCAACGTCAAAGG
[49 nt withheld, positions 8145-8193]
T
[91 nt withheld, positions 8195-8285]
G
[124 nt withheld, positions 8287-8410]
CCCATTCGCCATTCAGGCTGCGCAACTGTTGGGAAGGGCGATCGGTGCGGGCCTCTTCGCTATTACGCCA
GCTGGCGAAAGGGGGATGTGCTGCAAGGCGATTAAGTTGGGTAACGCCAGGGTTTTCCCAGTCACGACGT
TGTAAAACGACGGCCAGTGAGCGCGCGTAATACGACTCACTATAGGGCGAATTGACTAGTACATAACTTA
CGGTAAATGGCCCGCCTGGCTGACCGCCCA
